>Addgene plasmid #44844 | pFA6a-link-yomApple-SpHis5 | depositor full sequence | sequence record 62028 | pFA6a-link-yomApple-SpHis5 sequence 4732 bps
GCGCCACTTCTAAATAAGCGAATTTCTTATGATTTATGATTTTTATTATTAAATAAGTTATAAAAAAAAT
AAGTGTATACAAATTTTAAAGTGACTCTTAGGTTTTAAAACGAAAATTCTTATTCTTGAGTAACTCTTTC
CTGTAGGTCAGGTTGCTTTCTCAGGTATAGTATGAGGTCGCTCTTATTGACCACACCTCTACCGGCAGAT
CCGCTAGGGATAACAGGGTAATATAGATCTGTTTAGCTTGCCTCGTCCCCGCCGGGTCACCCGGCCAGCG
ACATGGAGGCCCAGAATACCCTCCTTGACAGTCTTGACGTGCGCAGCTCAGGGGCATGATGTGACTGTCG
CCCGTACATTTAGCCCATACATCCCCATGTATAATCATTTGCATCCATACATTTTGATGGCCGCACGGCG
CGAAGCAAAAATTACGGCTCCTCGCTGCAGACCTGCGAGCAGGGAAACGCTCCCCTCACAGACGCGTTGA
ATTGTCCCCACGCCGCGCCCCTGTAGAGAAATATAAAAGGTTAGGATTTGCCACTGAGGTTCTTCTTTCA
TATACTTCCTTTTAAAATCTTGCTAGGATACAGTTCTCACATCACATCCGAACATAAACAACCATGGGTA
GGAGGGCTTTTGTAGAAAGAAATACGAACGAAACGAAAATCAGCGTTGCCATCGCTTTGGACAAAGCTCC
CTTACCTGAAGAGTCGAATTTTATTGATGAACTTATAACTTCCAAGCATGCAAACCAAAAGGGAGAACAA
GTAATCCAAGTAGACACGGGAATTGGATTCTTGGATCACATGTATCATGCACTGGCTAAACATGCAGGCT
GGAGCTTACGACTTTACTCAAGAGGTGATTTAATCATCGATGATCATCACACTGCAGAAGATACTGCTAT
TGCACTTGGTATTGCATTCAAGCAGGCTATGGGTAACTTTGCCGGCGTTAAAAGATTTGGACATGCTTAT
TGTCCACTTGACGAAGCTCTTTCTAGAAGCGTAGTTGACTTGTCGGGACGGCCCTATGCTGTTATCGATT
TGGGATTAAAGCGTGAAAAGGTTGGGGAATTGTCCTGTGAAATGATCCCTCACTTACTATATTCCTTTTC
GGTAGCAGCTGGAATTACTTTGCATGTTACCTGCTTATATGGTAGTAATGACCATCATCGTGCTGAAAGC
GCTTTTAAATCTCTGGCTGTTGCCATGCGCGCGGCTACTAGTCTTACTGGAAGTTCTGAAGTCCCAAGCA
CGAAGGGAGTGTTGTAAAGAGTACTGACAATAAAAAGATTCTTGTTTTCAAGAACTTGTCATTTGTATAG
TTTTTTTATATTGTAGTTGTTCTATTTTAATCAAATGTTAGCGTGATTTATATTTTTTTTCGCCTCGACA
TCATCTGCCCAGATGCGAAGTTAAGTGCGCAGAAAGTAATATCATGCGTCAATCGTATGTGAATGCTGGT
CGCTATACTGCTGTCGATTCGATACTAACGCCGCCATCCAGTTTAAACGAGCTCGAATTCATCGATGATA
TCAGATCCACTAGTGGCCTATGCGGCCGCGGATCTGCCGGTCTCCCTATAGTGAGTCGTATTAATTTCGA
TAAGCCAGGTTAACCTGCATTAATGAATCGGCCAACGCGCGGGGAGAGGCGGTTTGCGTATTGGGCGCTC
TTCCGCTTCCTCGCTCACTGACTCGCTGCGCTCGGTCGTTCGGCTGCGGCGAGCGGTATCAGCTCACTCA
AAGGCGGTAATACGGTTATCCACAGAATCAGGGGATAACGCAGGAAAGAACATGTGAGCAAAAGGCCAGC
AAAAGGCCAGGAACCGTAAAAAGGCCGCGTTGCTGGCGTTTTTCCATAGGCTCCGCCCCCCTGACGAGCA
TCACAAAAATCGACGCTCAAGTCAGAGGTGGCGAAACCCGACAGGACTATAAAGATACCAGGCGTTTCCC
CCTGGAAGCTCCCTCGTGCGCTCTCCTGTTCCGACCCTGCCGCTTACCGGATACCTGTCCGCCTTTCTCC
CTTCGGGAAGCGTGGCGCTTTCTCAATGCTCACGCTGTAGGTATCTCAGTTCGGTGTAGGTCGTTCGCTC
CAAGCTGGGCTGTGTGCACGAACCCCCCGTTCAGCCCGACCGCTGCGCCTTATCCGGTAACTATCGTCTT
GAGTCCAACCCGGTAAGACACGACTTATCGCCACTGGCAGCAGCCACTGGTAACAGGATTAGCAGAGCGA
GGTATGTAGGCGGTGCTACAGAGTTCTTGAAGTGGTGGCCTAACTACGGCTACACTAGAAGGACAGTATT
TGGTATCTGCGCTCTGCTGAAGCCAGTTACCTTCGGAAAAAGAGTTGGTAGCTCTTGATCCGGCAAACAA
ACCACCGCTGGTAGCGGTGGTTTTTTTGTTTGCAAGCAGCAGATTACGCGCAGAAAAAAAGGATCTCAAG
AAGATCCTTTGATCTTTTCTACGGGGTCTGACGCTCAGTGGAACGAAAACTCACGTTAAGGGATTTTGGT
CATGAGATTATCAAAAAGGATCTTCACCTAGATCCTTTTAAATTAAAAATGAAGTTTTAAATCAATCTAA
AGTATATATGAGTAAACTTGGTCTGACAGTTACCAATGCTTAATCAGTGAGGCACCTATCTCAGCGATCT
GTCTATTTCGTTCATCCATAGTTGCCTGACTCCCCGTCGTGTAGATAACTACGATACGGGAGGGCTTACC
ATCTGGCCCCAGTGCTGCAATGATACCGCGAGACCCACGCTCACCGGCTCCAGATTTATCAGCAATAAAC
CAGCCAGCCGGAAGGGCCGAGCGCAGAAGTGGTCCTGCAACTTTATCCGCCTCCATCCAGTCTATTAATT
GTTGCCGGGAAGCTAGAGTAAGTAGTTCGCCAGTTAATAGTTTGCGCAACGTTGTTGCCATTGCTACAGG
CATCGTGGTGTCACGCTCGTCGTTTGGTATGGCTTCATTCAGCTCCGGTTCCCAACGATCAAGGCGAGTT
ACATGATCCCCCATGTTGTGCAAAAAAGCGGTTAGCTCCTTCGGTCCTCCGATCGTTGTCAGAAGTAAGT
TGGCCGCAGTGTTATCACTCATGGTTATGGCAGCACTGCATAATTCTCTTACTGTCATGCCATCCGTAAG
ATGCTTTTCTGTGACTGGTGAGTACTCAACCAAGTCATTCTGAGAATAGTGTATGCGGCGACCGAGTTGC
TCTTGCCCGGCGTCAATACGGGATAATACCGCGCCACATAGCAGAACTTTAAAAGTGCTCATCATTGGAA
AACGTTCTTCGGGGCGAAAACTCTCAAGGATCTTACCGCTGTTGAGATCCAGTTCGATGTAACCCACTCG
TGCACCCAACTGATCTTCAGCATCTTTTACTTTCACCAGCGTTTCTGGGTGAGCAAAAACAGGAAGGCAA
AATGCCGCAAAAAAGGGAATAAGGGCGACACGGAAATGTTGAATACTCATACTCTTCCTTTTTCAATATT
ATTGAAGCATTTATCAGGGTTATTGTCTCATGAGCGGATACATATTTGAATGTATTTAGAAAAATAAACA
AATAGGGGTTCCGCGCACATTTCCCCGAAAAGTGCCACCTGACGTCTAAGAAACCATTATTATCATGACA
TTAACCTATAAAAATAGGCGTATCACGAGGCCCTTTCGTCTCGCGCGTTTCGGTGATGACGGTGAAAACC
TCTGACACATGCAGCTCCCGGAGACGGTCACAGCTTGTCTGTAAGCGGATGCCGGGAGCAGACAAGCCCG
TCAGGGCGCGTCAGCGGGTGTTGGCGGGTGTCGGGGCTGGCTTAACTATGCGGCATCAGAGCAGATTGTA
CTGAGAGTGCACCATATGGACATATTGTCGTTAGAACGCGGCTACAATTAATACATAACCTTATGTATCA
TACACATACGATTTAGGTGACACTATAGAACGCGGCCGCCAGCTGAAGCTTCGTACGCTGCAGGTCGACG
GATCGGTGACGGTGCTGGTTTAATTAACATGGTATCTAAAGGTGAGGAAAACAATATGGCTATCATTAAA
GAGTTTATGCGTTTCAAGGTTCACATGGAAGGTTCTGTTAATGGTCATGAGTTCGAAATAGAAGGTGAGG
GCGAAGGGCGACCATACGAAGCATTTCAAACTGCTAAACTCAAGGTAACTAAAGGCGGTCCTCTTCCATT
TGCCTGGGATATATTGTCACCTCAGTTCATGTATGGTTCAAAAGTTTACATTAAACATCCAGCGGATATC
CCTGACTACTTTAAACTGTCTTTCCCTGAAGGTTTTAGATGGGAAAGAGTTATGAACTTCGAAGATGGTG
GAATTATTCACGTCAATCAAGATTCAAGTTTACAGGATGGCGTCTTTATCTACAAGGTGAAGTTGAGAGG
AACAAATTTTCCATCCGATGGGCCAGTTATGCAAAAGAAAACTATGGGCTGGGAAGCCTCTGAAGAGAGA
ATGTACCCAGAGGACGGAGCCTTAAAAAGTGAAATCAAAAAGAGATTGAAGTTGAAGGATGGTGGGCACT
ATGCAGCAGAAGTGAAAACGACATATAAGGCTAAAAAGCCTGTCCAACTACCAGGAGCTTATATTGTGGA
CATCAAACTTGACATAGTAAGCCATAACGAAGATTACACCATCGTTGAACAATACGAGAGAGCTGAAGGT
AGGCATTCCACAGGAGGCATGGACGAACTATACAAATAAGGC
Features (pLannotate 1.2.2; 13 found; start..end, strand, type, name):
     18..205     +  terminator     ADH1 terminator: S. cerevisiae ADH1; transcription terminator for the S. cerevisiae alcohol dehydrogenase 1 (ADH1) gene
    280..623     +  promoter       TEF promoter: Ashbya gossypii TEF promoter
    624..1277    +  CDS            S. pombe his5: imidazoleglycerol-phosphate dehydratase, required for histidine biosynthesis; Schizosaccharomyces pombe his5; yeast auxotrophic marker; corresponds to S. cerevisiae HIS3
   1283..1480    +  terminator     TEF terminator: Ashbya gossypii TEF terminator
   1585..1603    -  promoter       T7 promoter: promoter for bacteriophage T7 RNA polymerase
   1625..1678    -  CDS            lacI (fragment): lac repressor; lacI; The lac repressor binds to the lac operator to inhibit transcription in E. coli. This inhibition can be relieved by adding lactose or isopropyl-β-D-thiogalactopyranoside (IPTG).
   1861..2449    -  rep_origin     ori: high-copy-number ColE1/pMB1/pBR322/pUC origin of replication
   2620..3480    -  CDS            AmpR: β-lactamase; bla; confers resistance to ampicillin, carbenicillin, and related antibiotics
   3481..3585    -  promoter       AmpR promoter: bla
   3680..3715    +  CDS            rop (fragment): Rop protein, which maintains plasmids at low copy number; rop
   3817..3868    +  misc_feature   bom (fragment): basis of mobility region from pBR322
   3931..3949    +  promoter       SP6 promoter: promoter for bacteriophage SP6 RNA polymerase
   4019..4726    +  CDS            mApple: mApple is a basic (constitutively fluorescent) red fluorescent protein published in 2008, derived from Discosoma sp.. It is reported to be a rapidly-maturing monomer with high acid sensitivity.
