[The description below was written by a language model from this plasmid's Addgene catalogue record and pLannotate feature annotations shown in this document.]
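Description:
pFA6a-link-yomApple-SpHis5 is a 4,732 bp yeast tagging vector built on the pFA6a backbone, intended as a source of a cassette for fusing a red fluorescent protein to genes in Saccharomyces cerevisiae. It is maintained in E. coli through a high-copy ColE1/pUC-type origin and an ampicillin resistance gene (β-lactamase with its own promoter). No yeast replication origin or centromere is annotated, consistent with a plasmid whose cassette is integrated into the genome rather than one that is carried episomally in yeast. Short fragments of lacI, rop and bom, together with flanking SP6 and T7 phage promoters, are remnants of the cloning backbone and are not part of the functional cassette.

The payload is yomApple, a synthetic, yeast codon-optimized version of mApple, a monomeric, rapidly maturing red fluorescent protein derived from Discosoma. No promoter is annotated directly upstream of it other than the backbone SP6 promoter, which fits its role as a tag that is expressed from the target gene's own promoter after in-frame fusion. The "link" in the name suggests a linker preceding the fluorescent protein, although this is not annotated separately. On the circular map, the mApple coding sequence runs into the S. cerevisiae ADH1 terminator, which ends transcription of the fusion. Downstream lies the selection module: the Schizosaccharomyces pombe his5 gene, driven by the Ashbya gossypii TEF promoter and followed by the TEF terminator. It complements S. cerevisiae his3 mutations, allowing selection by histidine prototrophy, while its heterologous sequences limit recombination with the native HIS3 locus. The vector belongs to a series of improved blue, green and red fluorescent protein tagging plasmids derived from earlier optimized tagging cassettes.
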