Addgene plasmid #44844: pFA6a-link-yomApple-SpHis5
Purpose: Yeast tagging vector to create gene fusion with yeast optimized mApple with SpHis5 selection
Depositing lab: Wendell Lim & Kurt Thorn. Depositing organization: University of California, San Francisco (UCSF). Publication: Improved Blue, Green, and Red Fluorescent Protein Tagging Vectors for S. cerevisiae. Lee S, Lim WA, Thorn KS. PLoS One. 2013 Jul 2;8(7):e67902. doi: 10.1371/journal.pone.0067902. Print 2013. PubMed 23844123.
Backbone
  Vector backbone: pFA6a
  Vector type: Yeast Expression
  Selectable markers: HIS3
Growth in bacteria
  Bacterial resistance: Ampicillin, 100 μg/mL
  Growth temperature: 37°C
  Growth strain: DH5alpha
  Copy number: Unknown
Gene/Insert
  Gene/Insert name: yomApple (alt name: Yeast Optimized mApple)
  Species: Synthetic
Terms and licenses: Academic/Nonprofit Terms; Industry Terms: Not Available to Industry
Depositor comments: This vector is derived from the sequences published in “Optimized cassettes for fluorescent protein tagging in Saccharomyces cerevisiae.” Sheff MA, Thorn KS. Yeast. 2004 Jun;21(8):661-70. These plasmids were generated with funding from an NIGMS Systems Biology Center grant, number P50 GM081879. Please acknowledge this grant if you use these plasmids.
How to cite: pFA6a-link-yomApple-SpHis5 was a gift from Wendell Lim & Kurt Thorn (Addgene plasmid # 44844 ; http://n2t.net/addgene:44844 ; RRID:Addgene_44844)
