>Addgene plasmid #44844 | pFA6a-link-yomApple-SpHis5 | addgene partial sequence | sequence record 63736 | Sp6 5'-ATTTAGGTGACACTATAG-3'
GGATCGGTGACGGTGCTGGTTTAATTAACATGGTATCTAAAGGTGAGGAAAACAATATGGCTATCATTAA
AGAGTTTATGCGTTTCAAGGTTCACATGGAAGGTTCTGTTAATGGTCATGAGTTCGAAATAGAAGGTGAG
GGCGAAGGGCGACCATACGAAGCATTTCAAACTGCTAAACTCAAGGTAACTAAAGGCGGTCCTCTTCCAT
TTGCCTGGGATATATTGTCACCTCAGTTCATGTATGGTTCAAAAGTTTACATTAAACATCCAGCGGATAT
CCCTGACTACTTTAAACTGTCTTTCCCTGAAGGTTTTAGATGGGAAAGAGTTATGAACTTCGAAGATGGT
GGAATTATTCACGTCAATCAAGATTCAAGTTTACAGGATGGCGTCTTTATCTACAAGGTGAAGTTGAGAG
GAACAAATTTTCCATCCGATGGGCCAGTTATGCAAAAGAAAACTATGGGCTGGGAAGCCTCTGAAGAGAG
AATGTACCCAGAGGACGGAGCCTTAAAAAGTGAAATCAAAAAGAGATTGAAGTTGAAGGATGGTGGGCAC
TATGCAGCAGAAGTGAAAACGACATATAAGGCTAAAAAGCCTGTCCAACTACCAGGAGCTTATATTGTGG
ACATCAAACTTGACATAGTAAGCCATAACGAAGATTACACCATCGTTGAACAATACGAGAGAGCTGAAGG
TAGGCATTCCACAGGAGGCATGGACGAACTATACAAATAAGGCGCGCCACTTCTAAATAAGCGAATTTCT
TATGATTTATGATTTTTATTATTAAATAAGTTATAAAAAAAATA
