>Addgene plasmid #44844 | pFA6a-link-yomApple-SpHis5 | addgene partial sequence | sequence record 63785 | T7 5'-TAATACGACTCACTATAGGG-3'
GGATCTGATATCATCGATGAATTCGAGCTCGTTTAAACTGGATGGCGGCGTTAGTATCGAATCGACAGCA
GTATAGCGACCAGCATTCACATACGATTGACGCATGATATTACTTTCTGCGCACTTAACTTCGCATCTGG
GCAGATGATGTCGAGGCGAAAAAAAATATAAATCACGCTAACATTTGATTAAAATAGAACAACTACAATA
TAAAAAAACTATACAAATGACAAGTTCTTGAAAACAAGAATCTTTTTATTGTCAGTACTCTTTACAACAC
TCCCTTCGTGCTTGGGACTTCAGAACTTCCAGTAAGACTAGTAGCCGCGCGCATGGCAACAGCCAGAGAT
TTAAAAGCGCTTTCAGCACGATGATGGTCATTACTACCATATAAGCAGGTAACATGCAAAGTAATTCCAG
CTGCTACCGAAAAGGAATATAGTAAGTGAGGGATCATTTCACAGGACAATTCCCCAACCTTTTCACGCTT
TAATCCCAAATCGATAACAGCATAGGGCCGTCCCGACAAGTCAACTACGCTTCTAGAAAGAGCTTCGTCA
AGTGGACAATAAGCATGTCCAAATCTTTTAACGCCGGCAAAGTTACTCATAGCCTGCTTGAATGCAATAC
CAAGTGCAATAGCAGTATCTTCTGCAGTGTGATGATCATCGATGATTAAATCACCTCTTGAGTAAAGTCG
TAAGCTCCAGCCTGCATGTTTAGCCAGTGCATGATACATGTGATCCAAGAATCCAATTCCCGTGTCTACT
TGGATTACTTGTTCTCCCTTTTGGTTTGTATGCTTGGAAGTTATAAGTTCATCAATAAAATTCGACTCTT
CAGGTAAGGGAGCT
